>Addgene plasmid #49110 | pEMS1978 | depositor full sequence | sequence record 73206 | pEMS1978 sequence 7745 bps
CTGCGCGCTCGCTCGCTCACTGAGGCCGCCCGGGCAAAGCCCGGGCGTCGGGCGACCTTTGGTCGCCCGG
CCTCAGTGAGCGAGCGAGCGCGCAGAGAGGGAGTGGCCAACTCCATCACTAGGGGTTCCTTGTAGTTAAT
GATTAACCCGCCATGCTACTTATCTACGTAGCCATGCTCTAGGAAGATCGGAATTCCCTAGGCCGGCCAC
GCGTGGCGCGCCAATAAATGATAAGCACAAAGTGATCAAAACTACACTCCTTGTATTGTGAGATTAACCT
AACCACAATATAATCTTTCAAAATTAGTACCTCTTTTCCTTAAATACGTCTTGTATTTCCAACTCTTCTG
TTATTCCACCTGAGAGGTATACAGGTGTGTGGGCCTCAAATAAGAAGGAAAAAAAAAGAGAAGAGGAAAG
AAAATAGGTCCTTTCTGGAAGGCAGACAGCGTTGGCAAGCTAGCAGCAGATTCAGTTCTGGAAAATAAAG
CCCATGTGCTTTGAGGTGGTTGGGGAGTCATTTGCTCTTAGATCTCCATTTCACCTGCCTCACAGCTGTC
CTGCTGCATGCTTCATCAACATTAGGGCAGGCATGTTTGTGCCAGCTTCTTTTCATATGTCAATCAAGGG
ACATTTGTTCAGTTACTTACTACATACATTGCATGAGCTAAATGCAACCCAGCCTGGATGTCCCCACCCC
ATCCTGATTCCCATCCTGTGTTCTGAGATGCCTGTTTTCACTCATAAAAACCGAAATGCAACAGGACTTT
AAACTGTTCAGAAGAGAACTTTGTGTTAAGAAAATGCAACTTCTTCTGCTTGGCCTACACCAAAGTACAA
AGAGATTGGTGTGAAATGGCTTTCTCTTGGGAGGAATGGAGCTAAGTGAGACATGTTCAGTTGCTTCCCA
GGGACATGAGAAGGAGTTATTCTTCTCTTTGCAGAATGCTGGTGGAGAATCACTGTATAGGGCAGTAAAA
TCCTTCCTAATGAAGTATTTGGGGCTTACCTTTGCTCAAGAGGGAAAGAAGGACATCTCTTTCTCCAAGT
TGTGGCCACAGGTCTCACAATGTCAAAATATCTCCTAAGGCCTTAACTGTCTTATGCTTTGATATAAAGG
AAAAAAGGAAATGCCAGTTAAATAAGGCATAGGCCAAGAGGTACCTTGGGAGACTCTCTCTGGGGGTCCC
GGTGTCCTGTCTGTCTGCAGATGCACACACCCTGGGCGCTCCTGGGGCGGGCCCTGGACAGAGGGATGCA
GCGCAGATCCATCCTGGCTGACACCCTGCACTGAAGACTCCTAACAATGGCCCGGGGCCAGCCGCGCTCA
CCCAAGTGCAAACATCGCTCTAGTCTCTGCCCACAAAGGCCAGATGGAAACTCCCCCTCATTTGTTGGCT
CAGATCTGACAGAGCAAAAGCCTTTTATCCCAGAGGAAAGAGCCGGTTCTGAGCGGCAACCCCGCCCCCG
AGCACACACAAAGTCAAAAAGACGTTTGTCCGAAGGGCCTGTCACAGGGAAGACGTTCTTTTATTTATTT
CGTTTTTAAATAATTTTCTCTTCCCGCCAAAATGTCCGTAGTAGTAGCAGCAGCAGCAGGTCCACGGGGA
GCCTGCCCTCGGTCCTGCTTGTCACATCCCTAATCGCGTCCCATCTGGTGTCTGGCGTGCACAAAGGCCG
CCCGTTCCGGCGGGTTGTGCATTTATGCAGCGCAGCGGCCGCCCCGCACCAGGCCGACGCGACACACTTC
TGGCAGGTGCGGGCCAGGGCCATCCGCAGGCTACATGCCCGCCGCGCCCTCAGCCTCTCCAGGGCTCGGG
CCACACAAAAGGCGCCGGGTGCTGCGGGCTTGGGCCCCCTCCCGCTCCGGGCTGGCACCGGGACTGACGG
CTGATGTGGCGGGACAGTATATAATCTGTAACCTGTATATGTAGCATAATAGGGTTTATATAATATATTA
GGATATATAGGGTAATACAAATATAACTTTCTATAATTTGCTCCTTGAACATGGGGCACTGCCTGTTGCC
ATGTCTCTGTGAGCACCTAAGGGTTATACGCGGAGGTACCAAACACAGGACCCTTGAGAAATGTCAGCCT
TGTCATGTAATGGCATGAGGGGAAAACACTGGAGAAACAGTCCTTTTGTTTAAAATAGAAACTTCTAAGA
GAGCCAAGTTAGCACATGACAAATTACTGAATATCCCGTTCTCCTGGAGGGGAGAAAAAAAAAAAAGCCC
CTTCATTTCTGAAATGAGAAAGGGAATTGCTGGTACCAAAATTCACGTTTCCTTTTTGGTGGAAATTCTC
CAGCCAAGCTTGGCGCTAACAGAGTAGGCGATTTCACTTCGTCGTCACCTCACAAAAGGCTTCCAAATTC
ACTGCGGCAGACACCGCAAAATAAAAATGTTAAATACATCCTAGCTGGGAGGGGATTGAAGCCTCCAGGC
TCAATCAAAGGTTTGCAATAATAGGATTCATTTAAAAAAAAAAAAAAAAAAGGACAGATGGGTTTAGAAA
ATGTTGCAGTGAAGACTGGAACGAGATGAGCTCATAGCACCAGCCTGTCTTTTGTGGACCCGCACAATGA
TCCCTGAGCCAGACTGGATTAGGATGCCTCGCGACTAGGGGTCCAGAGACAGAGGCCTCCAGTTCCCAGG
CACTTCGGGAAGAGGGGCGCGCCGAAGTTGGTCGTGAGGCACTGGGCAGGTAAGTATCAAGGTTACAAGA
CAGGTTTAAGGAGACCAATAGAAACTGGGCTTGTCGAGACAGAGAAGACTCTTGCGTTTCTGATAGGCAC
CTATTGGTCTTACTGACATCCACTTTGCCTTTCTCTCCACAGGTGTCCACTCCCAGGCGGCCGCCACCAT
GTCCAACCTGCTGACTGTGCACCAAAACCTGCCTGCCCTCCCTGTGGATGCCACCTCTGATGAAGTCAGG
AAGAACCTGATGGACATGTTCAGGGACAGGCAGGCCTTCTCTGAACACACCTGGAAGATGCTCCTGTCTG
TGTGCAGATCCTGGGCTGCCTGGTGCAAGCTGAACAACAGGAAATGGTTCCCTGCTGAACCTGAGGATGT
GAGGGACTACCTCCTGTACCTGCAAGCCAGAGGCCTGGCTGTGAAGACCATCCAACAGCACCTGGGCCAG
CTCAACATGCTGCACAGGAGATCTGGCCTGCCTCGCCCTTCTGACTCCAATGCTGTGTCCCTGGTGATGA
GGAGAATCAGAAAGGAGAATGTGGATGCTGGGGAGAGAGCCAAGCAGGCCCTGGCCTTTGAACGCACTGA
CTTTGACCAAGTCAGATCCCTGATGGAGAACTCTGACAGATGCCAGGACATCAGGAACCTGGCCTTCCTG
GGCATTGCCTACAACACCCTGCTGCGCATTGCCGAAATTGCCAGAATCAGAGTGAAGGACATCTCCCGCA
CCGATGGTGGGAGAATGCTGATCCACATTGGCAGGACCAAGACCCTGGTGTCCACAGCTGGTGTGGAGAA
GGCCCTGTCCCTGGGGGTTACCAAGCTGGTGGAGAGATGGATCTCTGTGTCTGGTGTGGCTGATGACCCC
AACAACTACCTGTTCTGCCGGGTCAGAAAGAATGGTGTGGCTGCCCCTTCTGCCACCTCCCAACTGTCCA
CCCGGGCCCTGGAAGGGATCTTTGAGGCCACCCACCGCCTGATCTATGGTGCCAAGGATGACTCTGGGCA
GAGATACCTGGCCTGGTCTGGCCACTCTGCCAGAGTGGGTGCTGCCAGGGACATGGCCAGGGCTGGTGTG
TCCATCCCTGAAATCATGCAGGCTGGTGGCTGGACCAATGTGAACATAGTGATGAACTACATCAGAAACC
TGGACTCTGAGACTGGGGCCATGGTGAGGCTGCTCGAGGATGGGGACTGAGCGGCCGCGATCGCTCAACC
TCTGGATTACAAAATTTGTGAAAGATTGACTGGTATTCTTAACTATGTTGCTCCTTTTACGCTATGTGGA
TACGCTGCTTTAATGCCTTTGTATCATGCTATTGCTTCCCGTATGGCTTTCATTTTCTCCTCCTTGTATA
AATCCTGGTTGCTGTCTCTTTATGAGGAGTTGTGGCCCGTTGTCAGGCAACGTGGCGTGGTGTGCACTGT
GTTTGCTGACGCAACCCCCACTGGTTGGGGCATTGCCACCACCTGTCAGCTCCTTTCCGGGACTTTCGCT
TTCCCCCTCCCTATTGCCACGGCGGAACTCATCGCCGCCTGCCTTGCCCGCTGCTGGACAGGGGCTCGGC
TGTTGGGCACTGACAATTCCGTGGTGTTGTCGGGGAAATCATCGTCCTTTCCTTGGCTGCTCGCCTGTGT
TGCCACCTGGATTCTGCGCGGGACGTCCTTCTGCTACGTCCCTTCGGCCCTCAATCCAGCGGACCTTCCT
TCCCGCGGCCTGCTGCCGGCTCTGCGGCCTCTTCCGCGTCTTCGCCTTCGCCCTCAGACGAGTCGGATCT
CCCTTTGGGCCGCCTCCCCGCGATCGCAGACATGATAAGATACATTGATGAGTTTGGACAAACCACAACT
AGAATGCAGTGAAAAAAATGCTTTATTTGTGAAATTTGTGATGCTATTGCTTTATTTGTAACCATTATAA
GCTGCAATAAACAAGTTAACAACAACAATTGCATTCATTTTATGTTTCAGGTTCAGGGGGAGATGTGGGA
GGTTTTTTAAAGCAAGTAAAACCTCTACAAATGTGGTAGTCGAAATTCCCGATAAGGATCTTCCTAGAGC
ATGGCTACGTAGATAAGTAGCATGGCGGGTTAATCATTAACTACAAGGAACCCCTAGTGATGGAGTTGGC
CACTCCCTCTCTGCGCGCTCGCTCGCTCACTGAGGCCGGGCGACCAAAGGTCGCCCGACGCCCGGGCTTT
GCCCGGGCGGCCTCAGTGAGCGAGCGAGCGCGCAGCCTTAATTAACCTAATTCACTGGCCGTCGTTTTAC
AACGTCGTGACTGGGAAAACCCTGGCGTTACCCAACTTAATCGCCTTGCAGCACATCCCCCTTTCGCCAG
CTGGCGTAATAGCGAAGAGGCCCGCACCGATCGCCCTTCCCAACAGTTGCGCAGCCTGAATGGCGAATGG
G
[124 nt withheld, positions 5112-5235]
C
[91 nt withheld, positions 5237-5327]
A
[49 nt withheld, positions 5329-5377]
CCTTTGACGTTGGAGTCCACGTTCTTT
[37 nt withheld, positions 5405-5441]
ACCCTATCTCGGTCTATTCTTTTGATTTATAAGGGATTTTGCCGATTTCGGCCTATTGGTTAAAAAATGA
GCTGATTTAACAAAAATTTAACGCGAATTTTAACAAAATATTAACGCTTACAATTTAGGTGGCACTTTTC
GGGGAAATGTGCGCGGAACCCCTATTTGTTTATTTTTCTAAATACATTCAAATATGTATCCGCTCATGAG
ACAATAACCCTGATAAATGCTTCAATAATATTGAAAAAGGAAGAGTATGAGTATTCAACATTTCCGTGTC
GCCCTTATTCCCTTTTTTGCGGCATTTTGCCTTCCTGTTTTTGCTCACCCAGAAACGCTGGTGAAAGTAA
AAGATGCTGAAGATCAGTTGGGTGCACGAGTGGGTTACATCGAACTGGATCTCAACAGCGGTAAGATCCT
TGAGAGTTTTCGCCCCGAAGAACGTTTTCCAATGATGAGCACTTTTAAAGTTCTGCTATGTGGCGCGGTA
TTATCCCGTATTGACGCCGGGCAAGAGCAACTCGGTCGCCGCATACACTATTCTCAGAATGACTTGGTTG
AGTACTCACCAGTCACAGAAAAGCATCTTACGGATGGCATGACAGTAAGAGAATTATGCAGTGCTGCCAT
AACCATGAGTGATAACACTGCGGCCAACTTACTTCTGACAACGATCGGAGGACCGAAGGAGCTAACCGCT
TTTTTGCACAACATGGGGGATCATGTAACTCGCCTTGATCGTTGGGAACCGGAGCTGAATGAAGCCATAC
CAAACGACGAGCGTGACACCACGATGCCTGTAGCAATGGCAACAACGTTGCGCAAACTATTAACTGGCGA
ACTACTTACTCTAGCTTCCCGGCAACAATTAATAGACTGGATGGAGGCGGATAAAGTTGCAGGACCACTT
CTGCGCTCGGCCCTTCCGGCTGGCTGGTTTATTGCTGATAAATCTGGAGCCGGTGAGCGTGGGTCTCGCG
GTATCATTGCAGCACTGGGGCCAGATGGTAAGCCCTCCCGTATCGTAGTTATCTACACGACGGGGAGTCA
GGCAACTATGGATGAACGAAATAGACAGATCGCTGAGATAGGTGCCTCACTGATTAAGCATTGGTAACTG
TCAGACCAAGTTTACTCATATATACTTTAGATTGATTTAAAACTTCATTTTTAATTTAAAAGGATCTAGG
TGAAGATCCTTTTTGATAATCTCATGACCAAAATCCCTTAACGTGAGTTTTCGTTCCACTGAGCGTCAGA
CCCCGTAGAAAAGATCAAAGGATCTTCTTGAGATCCTTTTTTTCTGCGCGTAATCTGCTGCTTGCAAACA
AAAAAACCACCGCTACCAGCGGTGGTTTGTTTGCCGGATCAAGAGCTACCAACTCTTTTTCCGAAGGTAA
CTGGCTTCAGCAGAGCGCAGATACCAAATACTGTTCTTCTAGTGTAGCCGTAGTTAGGCCACCACTTCAA
GAACTCTGTAGCACCGCCTACATACCTCGCTCTGCTAATCCTGTTACCAGTGGCTGCTGCCAGTGGCGAT
AAGTCGTGTCTTACCGGGTTGGACTCAAGACGATAGTTACCGGATAAGGCGCAGCGGTCGGGCTGAACGG
GGGGTTCGTGCACACAGCCCAGCTTGGAGCGAACGACCTACACCGAACTGAGATACCTACAGCGTGAGCT
ATGAGAAAGCGCCACGCTTCCCGAAGGGAGAAAGGCGGACAGGTATCCGGTAAGCGGCAGGGTCGGAACA
GGAGAGCGCACGAGGGAGCTTCCAGGGGGAAACGCCTGGTATCTTTATAGTCCTGTCGGGTTTCGCCACC
TCTGACTTGAGCGTCGATTTTTGTGATGCTCGTCAGGGGGGCGGAGCCTATGGAAAAACGCCAGCAACGC
GGCCTTTTTACGGTTCCTGGCCTTTTGCTGGCCTTTTGCTCACATGTTCTTTCCTGCGTTATCCCCTGAT
TCTGTGGATAACCGTATTACCGCCTTTGAGTGAGCTGATACCGCTCGCCGCAGCCGAACGACCGAGCGCA
GCGAGTCAGTGAGCGAGGAAGCGGAAGAGCGCCCAATACGCAAACCGCCTCTCCCCGCGCGTTGGCCGAT
TCATTAATGCAGCTGGCACGACAGGTTTCCCGACTGGAAAGCGGGCAGTGAGCGCAACGCAATTAATGTG
AGTTAGCTCACTCATTAGGCACCCCAGGCTTTACACTTTATGCTTCCGGCTCGTATGTTGTGTGGAATTG
TGAGCGGATAACAATTTCACACAGGAAACAGCTATGACCATGATTACGCCAGATTTAATTAAGG
Features (pLannotate 1.2.2; 17 found; start..end, strand, type, name):
   2488..2504    +  promoter       ARG4 promoter (fragment): S. cerevisiae ARG4
   2710..2842    +  intron         chimeric intron: chimera between introns from human β-globin and immunoglobulin heavy chain genes
   2869..3897    +  CDS            cre: RECR_BPP1 - Experimental evidence at protein level: Swiss-Prot protein existence level 1. Catalyzes site-specific recombination between two 34-base- pair LOXP sites. Its role is to maintain the phage genome as a monomeric unit-copy plasmid in the lysogenic state. From Escherichia phage P1 (Bacteriophage P1).
   3915..4501    +  misc_feature   WPRE: woodchuck hepatitis virus posttranscriptional regulatory element
   4516..4637    -  polyA_signal   SV40 poly(A) signal: SV40 polyadenylation signal
   4660..4728    -  CDS            large T antigen (fragment): large T antigen from SV40 (simian virus 40)
   4806..4936    +  repeat_region  AAV2 ITR (fragment): inverted terminal repeat of adeno-associated virus serotype 2 inverted
   4950..5107    +  CDS            lacZα (fragment): LacZα fragment of β-galactosidase; lacZ fragment
   5112..5540    +  rep_origin     f1 ori (sequence partly withheld): f1 bacteriophage origin of replication; arrow indicates direction of (+) strand synthesis
   5593..5697    +  promoter       AmpR promoter: bla
   5698..6558    +  CDS            AmpR: β-lactamase; bla; confers resistance to ampicillin, carbenicillin, and related antibiotics
   6729..7317    +  rep_origin     ori: high-copy-number ColE1/pMB1/pBR322/pUC origin of replication
   7500..7592    +  CDS            lacI (fragment): lac repressor; lacI; The lac repressor binds to the lac operator to inhibit transcription in E. coli. This inhibition can be relieved by adding lactose or isopropyl-β-D-thiogalactopyranoside (IPTG).
   7605..7626    +  protein_bind   CAP binding site: CAP binding activates transcription in the presence of cAMP. E. coli catabolite activator protein
   7641..7671    +  promoter       lac promoter: promoter for the E. coli lac operon
   7679..7695    +  protein_bind   lac operator: The lac repressor binds to the lac operator to inhibit transcription in E. coli. This inhibition can be relieved by adding lactose or isopropyl-β-D-thiogalactopyranoside (IPTG). lac repressor encoded by lacI
   7745..130     -  repeat_region  AAV2 ITR (fragment) (across the origin): inverted terminal repeat of adeno-associated virus serotype 2 inverted
