[The description below was written by a language model from this plasmid's Addgene catalogue record, the feature table of its GenBank file and pLannotate feature annotations shown in this document.]
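Description:
pEMS1978 is a single-stranded AAV2-based transfer plasmid (7,745 bp) for mammalian expression, designed to be packaged into recombinant adeno-associated virus. Two AAV2 inverted terminal repeats, both annotated as fragments, flank the expression cassette and provide the signals for genome replication and encapsidation. The bacterial portion carries a ColE1/pUC-type origin, an f1 origin, and an ampicillin resistance gene with its own promoter, along with residual lac elements (lacZα and lacI fragments, lac promoter and operator) left over from the parental cloning vector. Although the origin is of a high-copy type, the catalogue lists the plasmid as low copy and specifies a recombination-deficient host, consistent with the instability typical of ITR-containing plasmids.

The payload is iCre, a codon-improved Cre recombinase, driven by the Ple251 MiniPromoter derived from the human C8ORF46 locus. The automated feature table does not annotate this promoter. It presumably occupies the largely unannotated region between the left ITR and the chimeric β-globin/immunoglobulin intron, where the only call is a very short yeast ARG4 promoter match that is probably spurious. The depositor points to an annotated file for its exact position. The intron precedes the Cre coding sequence and supports efficient splicing and expression, while the downstream WPRE enhances transcript stability and export. An SV40 polyadenylation signal follows. The separate 489 bp GenBank record covers only a small part of the plasmid and annotates just a short Factor Xa site motif, so it adds little.

The construct belongs to a collection of compact human-derived promoters intended for cell-type-restricted expression from AAV. The associated publication concerns retinal expression, but the record does not state the specificity of Ple251. Delivered as virus, it would drive loxP recombination in cells where the promoter is active.
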