Addgene plasmid #49110: pEMS1978
Purpose: AAV plasmid with C8ORF46 (Ple251) promoter driving expression of iCre. Contains WPRE.
Depositing lab: Elizabeth Simpson. Depositing organization: University of British Columbia. Publication: New MiniPromoter Ple345 (NEFL) Drives Strong and Specific Expression in Retinal Ganglion Cells of Mouse and Primate Retina. Simpson E, Korecki AJ, Fornes O, McGill TJ, Cueva-Vargas JL, Agostinone J, Farkas RA, Hickmott JW, Lam SL, Mathelier A, Renner LM, Stoddard J, Zhou M, Di Polo A, Neuringer M, Wasserman WW. Hum Gene Ther. 2018 Jul 31. doi: 10.1089/hum.2018.118. PubMed 30062914.
Backbone
  Vector backbone: AAV2
  Vector type: Mammalian Expression, AAV
Growth in bacteria
  Bacterial resistance: Ampicillin, 100 μg/mL
  Growth temperature: 30°C
  Growth strain: Stbl2
  Copy number: Low Copy
Gene/Insert
  Gene/Insert name: ssAAV-Ple251-icre-WPRE (alt name: iCre)
  Species: Synthetic
  Promoter: C8ORF46
  Cloning method: Restriction Enzyme; 5′ cloning site Unknown (unknown if destroyed); 3′ cloning site Unknown (unknown if destroyed)
Terms and licenses: Academic/Nonprofit Terms; Industry Terms: Not Available to Industry
Depositor comments: Please see the annotated GenBank file and the additional image file for the specific location of the minipromoter in this plasmid.
How to cite: pEMS1978 was a gift from Elizabeth Simpson (Addgene plasmid # 49110 ; http://n2t.net/addgene:49110 ; RRID:Addgene_49110)
