LOCUS       Exported 489 bp ds-DNA linear SYN 01-JUN-2021
DEFINITION  AAV plasmid with C8ORF46 (Ple251) promoter driving expression of
            iCre. Contains WPRE..
ACCESSION   .
VERSION     .
KEYWORDS    pEMS1978
SOURCE      synthetic DNA construct
  ORGANISM  synthetic DNA construct
REFERENCE   1 (bases 1 to 489)
  AUTHORS   Simpson E, Korecki AJ, Fornes O, McGill TJ, Cueva-Vargas JL,
            Agostinone J, Farkas RA, Hickmott JW, Lam SL, Mathelier A, Renner
            LM, Stoddard J, Zhou M, Di Polo A, Neuringer M, Wasserman WW
  TITLE     New MiniPromoter Ple345 (NEFL) Drives Strong and Specific Expression
            in Retinal Ganglion Cells of Mouse and Primate Retina.
  JOURNAL   Hum Gene Ther. 2018 Jul 31. doi: 10.1089/hum.2018.118.
  PUBMED    30062914
REFERENCE   2 (bases 1 to 489)
  AUTHORS   .
  TITLE     Direct Submission
  JOURNAL   Exported Jun 1, 2021 from SnapGene Server 1.1.58
            http://www.snapgene.com
FEATURES             Location/Qualifiers
     source          1..489
                     /organism="synthetic DNA construct"
                     /mol_type="other DNA"
     CDS             91..102
                     /codon_start=1
                     /product="Factor Xa recognition and cleavage site"
                     /label=Factor Xa site
                     /translation="IEGR"
ORIGIN
        1 aagggagatc cgactcgtct gagggcgaag gcgaagacgc ggannaggcc gcagagccgg
       61 cagcaggccg cgggaaggaa ggtccgctgg attgagggcc gaagggacgt agcagaagga
      121 cgtcccgcgc agaatccagg tggcaacaca ggcgagcagc caaggaaagg acgatgattt
      181 ccccgacaac accacggaat tgtcagtgcc caacagccga gcccctgtcc agcagcgggc
      241 aaggcaggcg gcgatgagtt ccgccgtggc aatagggagg gggaaagcga aagtcccgga
      301 aaggagctga caggtggtgg caatgcccca accagtgggg gttgcgtcag caaacacagt
      361 gcacaccacg ccacgttgcc tgacaacggg ccacaactcc tcataaagag acagcaacca
      421 ggatttatac aaggaggaga aaatgaaagc catacgggaa gcattagcat gatacaaagg
      481 cattaaagc
//
