>Addgene plasmid #49110 | pEMS1978 | addgene partial sequence | sequence record 83575 | WPRE-R 5'-CATAGCGTAAAAGGAGCAACA-3'
AATTTTGTAATCCAGAGGTTGAGCGATCGCGGCCGCTCAGTCCCCATCCTCGAGCAGCCTCACCATGGCC
CCAGTCTCAGAGTCCAGGTTTCTGATGTAGTTCATCACTATGTTCACATTGGTCCAGCCACCAGCCTGCA
TGATTTCAGGGATGGACACACCAGCCCTGGCCATGTCCCTGGCAGCACCCACTCTGGCAGAGTGGCCAGA
CCAGGCCAGGTATCTCTGCCCAGAGTCATCCTTGGCACCATAGATCAGGCGGTGGGTGGCCTCAAAGATC
CCTTCCAGGGCCCGGGTGGACAGTTGGGAGGTGGCAGAAGGGGCAGCCACACCATTCTTTCTGACCCGGC
AGAACAGGTAGTTGTTGGGGTCATCAGCCACACCAGACACAGAGATCCATCTCTCCACCAGCTTGGTAAC
CCCCAGGGACAGGGCCTTCTCCACACCAGCTGTGGACACCAGGGTCTTGGTCCTGCCAATGTGGATCAGC
ATTCTCCCACCATCGGTGCGGGAGATGTCCTTCACTCTGATTCTGGCAATTTCGGCAATGCGCAGCAGGG
TGTTGTAGGCAATGCCCAGGAAGGCCAGGTTCCTGATGTCCTGGCATCTGTCAGAGTTCTCCATCAGGGA
TCTGACTTGGTCAAAGTCAGTGCGTTCAAAGGCCAGGGCCTGCTTGGCTCTCTCCCCAGCATCCACATTC
TCCTTTCTGATTCTCCTCATCACCAGGGACACAGCATTGGAGTCAGAAGGGCGAGGCAGGCCAGATCTCC
TGTGCAGCATGTTGAGCTGGCCCA
