>Addgene plasmid #49110 | pEMS1978 | addgene partial sequence | sequence record 87715 | pCAGGS-3 5'-TCCTTAAACCTGTCTTGTAA-3'
ACCAACTTCGGCGCGCCCCTCTTCCCGAAGTGCCTGGGAACTGGAGGCCTCTGTCTCTGGACCCCTAGTC
GCGAGGCATCCTAATCCAGTCTGGCTCAGGGATCATTGTGCGGGTCCACAAAAGACAGGCTGGTGCTATG
AGCTCATCTCGTTCCAGTCTTCACTGCAACATTTTCTAAACCCATCTGTCCTTTTTTTTTTTTTTTTTTA
AATGAATCCTATTATTGCAAACCTTTGATTGAGCCTGGAGGCTTCAATCCCCTCCCAGCTAGGATGTATT
TAACATTTTTATTTTGCGGTGTCTGCCGCAGTGAATTTGGAAGCCTTTTGTGAGGTGACGACGAAGTGAA
ATCGCCTACTCTGTTAGCGCCAAGCTTGGCTGGAGAATTTCCACCAAAAAGGAAACGTGAATTTTGGTAC
CAGCAATTCCCTTTCTCATTTCAGAAATGAAGGGGCTTTTTTTTTTTTCTCCCCTCCAGGAGAACGGGAT
ATTCAGTAATTTGTCATGTGCTAACTTGGCTCTCTTAGAAGTTTCTATTTTAAACAAAAGGACTGTTTCT
CCAGTGTTTTCCCCTCATGCCATTACATGACAAGGCTGACATTTCTCAAGGGTCCTGTGTTTGGTACCTC
CGCGTATAACCCTTAGGTGCTCACAGAGACATGGCAACAGGCAGTGCCCCATGTTCAAGGAGCAAATTAT
AGAAAGTTATATTTGTATTACCCTATATATCCTAATATAT
