>Addgene plasmid #49110 | pEMS1978 | addgene partial sequence | sequence record 90435 | WPRE-R 5'-CATAGCGTAAAAGGAGCAACA-3'
AATTTTGTAATCCAGAGGTTGAGCGATCGCGGCCGCTCAGTCCCCATCCTCGAGCAGCCTCACCATGGCC
CCAGTCTCAGAGTCCAGGTTTCTGATGTAGTTCATCACTATGTTCACATTGGTCCAGCCACCAGCCTGCA
TGATTTCAGGGATGGACACACCAGCCCTGGCCATGTCCCTGGCAGCACCCACTCTGGCAGAGTGGCCAGA
CCAGGCCAGGTATCTCTGCCCAGAGTCATCCTTGGCACCATAGATCAGGCGGTGGGTGGCCTCAAAGATC
CCTTCCAGGGCCCGGGTGGACAGTTGGGAGGTGGCAGAAGGGGCAGCCACACCATTCTTTCTGACCCGGC
AGAACAGGTAGTTGTTGGGGTCATCAGCCACACCAGACACAGAGATCCATCTCTCCACCAGCTTGGTAAC
CCCCAGGGACAGGGCCTTCTCCACACCAGCTGTGGACACCAGGGTCTTGGTCCTGCCAATGTGGATCAGC
ATTCTCCCACCATCGGTGCGGGAGATGTCCTTCACTCTGATTCTGGCAATTTCGGCAATGCGCAGCAGGG
TGTTGTAGGCAATGCCCAGGAAGGCCAGGTTCCTGATGTCCTGGCATCTGTCAGAGTTCTCCATCAGGGA
TCTGACTTGGTCAAAGTCAGTGCGTTCAAAGGCCAGGGCCTGCTTGGCTCTCTCCCCAGCATCCACATTC
TCCTTTCTGATTCTCCTCATCACCAGGGACACAGCATTGGAGTCAGAAGGGCGAGGCAGGCCAGATCTCC
TGTGCAGCATGTTGAGCTGGCCCAGGTGCTGTTGGATGGTCTTCACAGCCAGG
